Addgene plasmid #249146: pSA096 PSMD4_IVS6-Cas9-BFP
Purpose: Overexpression of SpCas9-BFP with PSMD4 IVS6 intron in 5' UTR and blasticidin resistance gene. Contains Cp36 recombination site.
Depositing lab: Michael Bassik. Depositing organization: Stanford University. Publication: Reduced Cas9 transgene silencing by incorporation of intron sequences. Arana S, Du PP, Vaughan-Jackson A, Enright N, Spees K, Valbuena R, Garcia CA, Nguyen T, Venida A, Seczynska M, Bintu L, Lehner PJ, Prolo LM, Bassik MC. Nat Commun. 2025 Nov 27;16(1):10656. doi: 10.1038/s41467-025-65669-0. PubMed 41309578.
Backbone
  Vector backbone: pPD008
  Vector type: Mammalian Expression, CRISPR ; Cp36 donor DNA
  Selectable markers: Blasticidin
Growth in bacteria
  Bacterial resistance: Ampicillin, 100 μg/mL
  Growth temperature: 30°C
  Growth strain: NEB Stable
  Copy number: High Copy
Gene/Insert
  Gene/Insert name: PSMD4_IVS6-Cas9-TagBFP
  Species: H. sapiens (human); S. pyogenes Cas9, synthetic
  Mutation: PSMD4 IVS6 intron
  Entrez Gene: PSMD4 (a.k.a. AF, AF-1, ASF, MCB1, Rpn10, S5A, pUB-R5)
  Promoter: EF1a
  Cloning method: Gibson Cloning
Terms and licenses: Academic/Nonprofit Terms; Industry Terms: Not Available to Industry
How to cite: pSA096 PSMD4_IVS6-Cas9-BFP was a gift from Michael Bassik (Addgene plasmid # 249146 ; http://n2t.net/addgene:249146 ; RRID:Addgene_249146)
