[The description below was written by a language model from this plasmid's Addgene catalogue record and pLannotate feature annotations shown in this document.]
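Description:
pSA096 PSMD4_IVS6-Cas9-BFP is a roughly 12 kb mammalian expression and CRISPR plasmid built on the pPD008 backbone and catalogued as a Cp36 donor DNA. The record states that it carries a Cp36 recombination site, implying recombinase-mediated integration into a genomic landing site rather than viral delivery. That site is not among the annotated features, so its position cannot be given. In bacteria the plasmid replicates from a high-copy ColE1/pUC-type origin and is selected through the AmpR β-lactamase gene. A short additional β-lactamase fragment is also annotated and appears to be a cloning remnant.

The main cassette uses the human EF-1α promoter to drive Streptococcus pyogenes Cas9 joined to the monomeric blue fluorescent protein TagBFP, followed by an SV40 polyadenylation signal. According to the catalogue entry, intron 6 (IVS6) of the human proteasome subunit gene PSMD4 is placed in the 5' UTR. The feature table does not annotate it, but an unannotated gap of about 500 bp between the EF-1α promoter and the Cas9 coding sequence is consistent with that placement. A separate human UbC promoter drives blasticidin S deaminase with a synthetic poly(A) signal, allowing blasticidin selection of mammalian cells. The Cas9 unit is flanked by β-globin insulator elements, T7 and rrnG terminators and a further synthetic poly(A) signal, which probably limit read-through and shield it from neighbouring transcription and chromatin effects.

The construct is intended for stable Cas9 overexpression, with BFP fluorescence reporting expression level. The associated publication concerns reducing Cas9 transgene silencing by incorporating intron sequences, so this plasmid serves as one intron-containing variant in that work.
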