Features (pLannotate 1.2.2; 18 found; start..end, strand, type, name):
    172..236     -  CDS            bla(M) (fragment): β-lactamase lacking the signal sequence; bla(M); allows cytosolic expression of β-lactamase
    500..1709    +  promoter       UbC promoter: human ubiquitin C promoter
   1713..2111    +  CDS            BSD: blasticidin S deaminase; Aspergillus terreus BSD; confers resistance to blasticidin
   2138..2186    +  polyA_signal   poly(A) signal: synthetic polyadenylation signal
   2452..3312    +  CDS            AmpR: β-lactamase; bla; confers resistance to ampicillin, carbenicillin, and related antibiotics
   3325..3461    +  terminator     rrnG terminator: transcription terminator from the E. coli ribosomal RNA rrnG operon (Albrechtsen et al., 1991)
   3613..3684    +  misc_feature   5' β-globin insulator: insulator upstream of the human β-globin locus (Farrell et al., 2002)
   3689..3735    -  terminator     T7 terminator: transcription terminator for bacteriophage T7 RNA polymerase
   3753..3801    -  polyA_signal   poly(A) signal: synthetic polyadenylation signal
   3942..5120    +  promoter       EF-1α promoter: strong constitutive promoter for human elongation factor EF-1α
   5652..9755    +  CDS            cas9: CAS9_STRP1 - Also known as csn1 From Streptococcus pyogenes serotype M1.
   9891..10588   +  CDS            TagBFP (fragment): monomeric blue fluorescent protein mammalian codon-optimized
  10641..10762   -  polyA_signal   SV40 poly(A) signal: SV40 polyadenylation signal
  10785..10854   -  CDS            large T antigen (fragment): large T antigen from SV40 (simian virus 40)
  10877..10923   +  terminator     T7 terminator: transcription terminator for bacteriophage T7 RNA polymerase
  10953..11089   +  terminator     rrnG terminator: transcription terminator from the E. coli ribosomal RNA rrnG operon (Albrechtsen et al., 1991)
  11134..11205   +  misc_feature   3' β-globin insulator: insulator downstream of the human β-globin locus (Farrell et al., 2002)
  11431..12019   -  rep_origin     ori: high-copy-number ColE1/pMB1/pBR322/pUC origin of replication
>Addgene plasmid #249146 | pSA096 PSMD4_IVS6-Cas9-BFP | addgene full sequence | sequence record 496385 | Addgene NGS Result
GAAGATCCTTTGATCTTTTCTACGGGGTCTGACGCTCAGTGGAACGAAAACTCACGTTAAGGGATTTTGG
TCATGAGATTATCAAAAAGGATCTTCACCTAGATCCTTTTAAATTAAAAATGAAGTTTTAAATCAATCTA
AAGTATATATGAGTAAACTTGGTCTGACAGTTACCAATGCTTAATCAGTGAGGCACCTATCTCAGCGATC
TGTCTATTTCGTTCATCCATAGTTGCATTTAAATTTCCGAACTCTCCAAGGCCCTCGTCGGAAAATCTTC
AAACCTTTCGTCCGATCCATCTTGCAGGCTACCTCTCGAACGAACTATCGCAAGTCTCTTGGCCGGCCTT
GCGCCTTGGCTATTGCTTGGCAGCGCCTATCGCCAGGTATTACTCCAATCCCGAATATCCGAGATCGGGA
TCACCCGAGAGAAGTTCAACCTACATCCTCAATCCCGATCTATCCGAGATCCGAGGAATATCGAAATCGG
GGCGCGCCTGGCCTCCGCGCCGGGTTTTGGCGCCTCCCGCGGGCGCCCCCCTCGTCACGGCGAGCGCTGC
CACGTCAGACGAAGGGCGCAGGAGCGTCCTGATCCTTCCGCCCGGACGCTCAGGACAGCGGCCCGCTGCT
CATAAGACTCGGCCTTAGAACCCCAGTATCAGCAGAAGGACATTTTAGGACGGGACTTGGGTGACTCTAG
GGCACTGGTTTTCTTTCCAGAGAGCGGAACAGGCGAGGAAAAGTAGTCCCTTCTCGGCGATTCTGCGGAG
GGATCTCCGTGGGGCGGTGAACGCCGATGATTATATAAGGACGCGCCGGGTGTGGCACAGCTAGTTCCGT
CGCAGCCGGGATTTGGGTCGCGGTTCTTGTTTGTGGATCGCTGTGATCGTCACTTGGTGAGTAGCGGGCT
GCTGGGCTGGCCGGGGCTTTCGTGGCCGCCGGGCCGCTCGGTGGGACGGAAGCGTGTGGAGAGACCGCCA
AGGGCTGTAGTCTGGGTCCGCGAGCAAGGTTGCCCTGAACTGGGGGTTGGGGGGAGCGCAGCAAAATGGC
GGCTGTTCCCGAGTCTTGAATGGAAGACGCTTGTGAGGCGGGCTGTGAGGTCGTTGAAACAAGGTGGGGG
GCATGGTGGGCGGCAAGAACCCAAGGTCTTGAGCCCTTCGCTAATGCGGGAAAGCTCTTATTCGGGTGAG
ATGGGCTGGGCACCATCTGGGGACCCTGACGTGAAGTTTGTCACTGACTGGAGAACTCGGTTTGTCGTCT
GTTGCGGGGGCGGCAGTTATGGCGGTGCCGTTGGGCAGTGCACCCGTACCTTTGGGAGCGCGCGCCCTCG
TCGTGTCGTGACGTCACCCGTTCTGTTGGCTTATAATGCAGGGTGGGGCCACCTGCCGGTAGGTGTGCGG
TAGGCTTTTCTCCGTCGCAGGACGCAGGGTTCGGGCCTAGGGTAGGCTCTCCTGAATCGACAGGCGCCGG
ACCTCTGGTGAGGGGAGGGATAAGTGAGGCGTCAGTTTCTTTGGTCGGTTTTATGTACCTATCTTCTTAA
GTAGCTGAAGCTCCGGTTTTGAACTATGCGCTCGGGGTTGGCGAGTGTGTTTTGTGAAGTTTTTTAGGCA
CCTTTTGAAATGTAATCATTTGGGTCAATATGTAATTTTCAGTGTTAGACTTGTAAATTGTCCGCTAAAT
TCTGGCCGTTTTTGGCTTTTTTGTTAGACAACATGGCCAAGCCTTTGTCTCAAGAAGAATCCACCCTCAT
TGAAAGAGCAACGGCTACAATCAACAGCATCCCCATCTCTGAAGACTACAGCGTCGCCAGCGCAGCTCTC
TCTAGCGACGGCCGCATCTTCACTGGTGTCAATGTATATCATTTTACTGGGGGACCTTGTGCAGAACTCG
TGGTGCTGGGCACTGCTGCTGCTGCGGCAGCTGGCAACCTGACTTGTATCGTCGCGATCGGAAATGAGAA
CAGGGGCATCTTGAGCCCCTGCGGACGGTGCCGACAGGTGCTTCTCGATCTGCATCCTGGGATCAAAGCC
ATAGTGAAGGACAGTGATGGACAGCCGACGGCAGTTGGGATTCGTGAATTGCTGCCCTCTGGTTATGTGT
GGGAGGGCTAAGCTAGTATGTAAGCCTAGTCTTAGATAATAAAATCGCTATCCATCGAAGATGGATGTGT
GTTGGTTTTTTGTGTGTGTAACGCTAGGCGCGCCTGGTGTACCGAGAACGATCCTCTCAGTGCGAGTCTC
GACGATCCATATCGTTGCTTGGCAGTCAGCCAGTCGGAATCCAGCTTGGGACCCAGGAAGTCCAATCGTC
AGATATTGTACTCAAGCCTGGTCACGGCAGCGTACCGATCTGTTTAAACCTAGATATTGATAGTCTGATC
GGTCAACGTATAATCGAGTCCTAGCTTTTGCAAACATCTATCAAGAGACAGGATCAGCAGGAGGCTTTCG
CATGAGTATTCAACATTTCCGTGTCGCCCTTATTCCCTTTTTTGCGGCATTTTGCCTTCCTGTTTTTGCT
CACCCAGAAACGCTGGTGAAAGTAAAAGATGCTGAAGATCAGTTGGGTGCGCGAGTGGGTTACATCGAAC
TGGATCTCAACAGCGGTAAGATCCTTGAGAGTTTTCGCCCCGAAGAACGCTTTCCAATGATGAGCACTTT
TAAAGTTCTGCTATGTGGCGCGGTATTATCCCGTATTGACGCCGGGCAAGAGCAACTCGGTCGCCGCATA
CACTATTCTCAGAATGACTTGGTTGAGTATTCACCAGTCACAGAAAAGCATCTTACGGATGGCATGACAG
TAAGAGAATTATGCAGTGCTGCCATAACCATGAGTGATAACACTGCGGCCAACTTACTTCTGACAACGAT
TGGAGGACCGAAGGAGCTAACCGCTTTTTTGCACAACATGGGGGATCATGTAACTCGCCTTGATCGTTGG
GAACCGGAGCTGAATGAAGCCATACCAAACGACGAGCGTGACACCACGATGCCTGTAGCAATGGCAACAA
CCTTGCGTAAACTATTAACTGGCGAACTACTTACTCTAGCTTCCCGGCAACAGTTGATAGACTGGATGGA
GGCGGATAAAGTTGCAGGACCACTTCTGCGCTCGGCCCTTCCGGCTGGCTGGTTTATTGCTGATAAATCT
GGAGCCGGTGAGCGTGGGTCTCGCGGTATCATTGCAGCACTGGGGCCAGATGGTAAGCCCTCCCGTATCG
TAGTTATCTACACGACGGGGAGTCAGGCAACTATGGATGAACGAAATAGACAGATCGCTGAGATAGGTGC
CTCACTGATTAAGCATTGGTAACCGATTCTAGGTGCATTGGCGCAGAAAAAAATGCCTGATGCGACGCTG
CGCGTCTTATACTCCCACATATGCCAGATTCAGCAACGGATACGGCTTCCCCAACTTGCCCACTTCCATA
CGTGTCCTCCTTACCAGAAATTTATCCTTAAGATCCCGAATCGTTTAAACTCGACTCTGGCTCTATCGAA
TCTCCGTCGTTTCGAGCTTACGCGAACAGCCGTGGCGCTCATTTGCTCGTCGGGCATCGAATCTCGTCAG
CTATCGTCAGCTTACCTTTTTGGCAGCGATCGCGGCTCCCGACATCTTGGACCATTAGCTCCACAGGTAT
CTTCTTCCCTCTAGTGGTCATAACAGCAGCTTCAGCTACCTCTCAATTCAAAAAACCCCTCAAGACCCGT
TTAGAGGCCCCAAGGGGTTATGCTATCAATCGTTGCGTTACACACACAAAAAACCAACACACATCCATCT
TCGATGGATAGCGATTTTATTATCTAACTGCTGATCGAGTGTAGCCCTTAACCGCTTTTGAATGTCCGTC
TTAGTTAATCCCTAATTGAACGCTCCAAAAGGTGACTTCCAATAGGGATTTATTCCTTTTAAAATTAACG
GCATAATCGTAGATCTCGTGAGGCTCCGGTGCCCGTCAGTGGGCAGAGCGCACATCGCCCACAGTCCCCG
AGAAGTTGGGGGGAGGGGTCGGCAATTGAACCGGTGCCTAGAGAAGGTGGCGCGGGGTAAACTGGGAAAG
TGATGTCGTGTACTGGCTCCGCCTTTTTCCCGAGGGTGGGGGAGAACCGTATATAAGTGCACTAGTCGCC
GTGAACGTTCTTTTTCGCAACGGGTTTGCCGCCAGAACACAGGTAAGTGCCGTGTGTGGTTCCCGCGGGC
CTGGCCTCTTTACGGGTTATGGCCCTTGCGTGCCTTGAATTACTTCCACCTGGCTGCAGTACGTGATTCT
TGATCCCGAGCTTCGGGTTGGAAGTGGGTGGGAGAGTTCGTGGCCTTGCGCTTAAGGAGCCCCTTCGCCT
CGTGCTTGAGTTGTGGCCTGGCCTGGGCGCTGGGGCCGCCGCGTGCGAATCTGGTGGCACCTTCGCGCCT
GTCTCGCTGCTTTCGATAAGTCTCTAGCCATTTAAAATTTTTGATGACCTGCTGCGACGCTTTTTTTCTG
GCAAGATAGTCTTGTAAATGCGGGCCAAGATCAGCACACTGGTATTTCGGTTTTTGGGGCCGCGGGCGGC
GACGGGGCCCGTGCGTCCCAGCGCACATGTTCGGCGAGGCGGGGCCTGCGAGCGCGGCCACCGAGAATCG
GACGGGGGTAGTCTCAAGCTGCCCGGCCTGCTCTGGTGCCTGGCCTCGCGCCGCCGTGTATCGCCCCGCC
CTGGGCGGCAAGGCTGGCCCGGTCGGCACCAGTTGCGTGAGCGGAAAGATGGCCGCTTCCCGGCCCTGCT
GCAGGGAGCACAAAATGGAGGACGCGGCGCTCGGGAGAGCGGGCGGGTGAGTCACCCACACAAAGGAAAA
GGGCCTTTCCGTCCTCAGCCGTCGCTTCATGTGACTCCACGGAGTACCGGGCGCCGTCCAGGCACCTCGA
TTAGTTCTCCAGCTTTTGGAGTACGTCGTCTTTAGGTTGGGGGGAGGGGTTTTATGCGATGGAGTTTCCC
CACACTGAGTGGGTGGAGACTGAAGTTAGGCCAGCTTGGCACTTGATGTAATTCTCCTTGGAATTTGCCC
TTTTTGAGTTTGGATCTTGGTTCATTCTCAAGCCTCAGACAGTGGTTCAAAGTTTTTTTCTTCCATTTCA
GGTGTCGTGAAAACTACCCCTAAAAGCCAAAAGATCTTTGTCGATCCTACCATCCACTCGACACACCCGC
CAGCGGCCGCTGCCAAGCTTGCTAGGAATTCCGCGTCTGCAGGATATCAAGCTTGCGGTACGTGAGCAAA
TGTTGACCCCAGGTAGAGTCCAAAGGTCCCTCTTTGTTCTCTTCTGGCACACACATCACAGAGCTTCTAT
CAGGCTGGATAGTCCTAGACACTACCAATCACTCATTTTCCAAGACCTCCTTTTGCCGCCTCTTCCCTAT
AATGCTGTCTGATCTCTAGGGGCACCAGTGTCAGATGCTTTCTTGTTCACTTCTGATGAAAACCGAGGCT
TCTCCCAAGTCCTTACTTTTTAATCCCGTACCACTGCTTATCCCTCCAGCTTCTTCTCTGTGTGATAAAC
CAGAAGCTGCCCCTTTATGTTCCTTTCCCACACCCCAACTGACTTTCCCAGCTCCCTGTAGGAGTGAGGG
CAGGGGAGCCCTGATTATGCCCTGCCCTTCACCAGCGCGGGCCCGGCCACCATGGACAAGAAGTACAGCA
TCGGCCTGGACATCGGCACCAACTCTGTGGGCTGGGCCGTGATCACCGACGAGTACAAGGTGCCCAGCAA
GAAATTCAAGGTGCTGGGCAACACCGACCGGCACAGCATCAAGAAGAACCTGATCGGCGCCCTGCTGTTC
GACAGCGGAGAAACAGCCGAGGCCACCCGGCTGAAGAGAACCGCCAGAAGAAGATACACCAGACGGAAGA
ACCGGATCTGCTATCTGCAAGAGATCTTCAGCAACGAGATGGCCAAGGTGGACGACAGCTTCTTCCACAG
ACTGGAAGAGTCCTTCCTGGTGGAAGAGGATAAGAAGCACGAGCGGCACCCCATCTTCGGCAACATCGTG
GACGAGGTGGCCTACCACGAGAAGTACCCCACCATCTACCACCTGAGAAAGAAACTGGTGGACAGCACCG
ACAAGGCCGACCTGCGGCTGATCTATCTGGCCCTGGCCCACATGATCAAGTTCCGGGGCCACTTCCTGAT
CGAGGGCGACCTGAACCCCGACAACAGCGACGTGGACAAGCTGTTCATCCAGCTGGTGCAGACCTACAAC
CAGCTGTTCGAGGAAAACCCCATCAACGCCAGCGGCGTGGACGCCAAGGCCATCCTGTCTGCCAGACTGA
GCAAGAGCAGACGGCTGGAAAATCTGATCGCCCAGCTGCCCGGCGAGAAGAAGAATGGCCTGTTCGGCAA
CCTGATTGCCCTGAGCCTGGGCCTGACCCCCAACTTCAAGAGCAACTTCGACCTGGCCGAGGATGCCAAA
CTGCAGCTGAGCAAGGACACCTACGACGACGACCTGGACAACCTGCTGGCCCAGATCGGCGACCAGTACG
CCGACCTGTTTCTGGCCGCCAAGAACCTGTCCGACGCCATCCTGCTGAGCGACATCCTGAGAGTGAACAC
CGAGATCACCAAGGCCCCCCTGAGCGCCTCTATGATCAAGAGATACGACGAGCACCACCAGGACCTGACC
CTGCTGAAAGCTCTCGTGCGGCAGCAGCTGCCTGAGAAGTACAAAGAGATTTTCTTCGACCAGAGCAAGA
ACGGCTACGCCGGCTACATCGATGGCGGAGCCAGCCAGGAAGAGTTCTACAAGTTCATCAAGCCCATCCT
GGAAAAGATGGACGGCACCGAGGAACTGCTCGTGAAGCTGAACAGAGAGGACCTGCTGCGGAAGCAGCGG
ACCTTCGACAACGGCAGCATCCCCCACCAGATCCACCTGGGAGAGCTGCACGCCATTCTGCGGCGGCAGG
AAGATTTTTACCCATTCCTGAAGGACAACCGGGAAAAGATCGAGAAGATCCTGACCTTCCGCATCCCCTA
CTACGTGGGCCCTCTGGCCAGGGGAAACAGCAGATTCGCCTGGATGACCAGAAAGAGCGAGGAAACCATC
ACCCCCTGGAACTTCGAGGAAGTGGTGGACAAGGGCGCCAGCGCCCAGAGCTTCATCGAGCGGATGACCA
ACTTCGATAAGAACCTGCCCAACGAGAAGGTGCTGCCCAAGCACAGCCTGCTGTACGAGTACTTCACCGT
GTACAACGAGCTGACCAAAGTGAAATACGTGACCGAGGGAATGAGAAAGCCCGCCTTCCTGAGCGGCGAG
CAGAAAAAAGCCATCGTGGACCTGCTGTTCAAGACCAACCGGAAAGTGACCGTGAAGCAGCTGAAAGAGG
ACTACTTCAAGAAAATCGAGTGCTTCGACTCCGTGGAAATCTCCGGCGTGGAAGATCGGTTCAACGCCTC
CCTGGGCACATACCACGATCTGCTGAAAATTATCAAGGACAAGGACTTCCTGGACAATGAGGAAAACGAG
GACATTCTGGAAGATATCGTGCTGACCCTGACACTGTTTGAGGACAGAGAGATGATCGAGGAACGGCTGA
AAACCTATGCCCACCTGTTCGACGACAAAGTGATGAAGCAGCTGAAGCGGCGGAGATACACCGGCTGGGG
CAGGCTGAGCCGGAAGCTGATCAACGGCATCCGGGACAAGCAGTCCGGCAAGACAATCCTGGATTTCCTG
AAGTCCGACGGCTTCGCCAACAGAAACTTCATGCAGCTGATCCACGACGACAGCCTGACCTTTAAAGAGG
ACATCCAGAAAGCCCAGGTGTCCGGCCAGGGCGATAGCCTGCACGAGCACATTGCCAATCTGGCCGGCAG
CCCCGCCATTAAGAAGGGCATCCTGCAGACAGTGAAGGTGGTGGACGAGCTCGTGAAAGTGATGGGCCGG
CACAAGCCCGAGAACATCGTGATCGAAATGGCCAGAGAGAACCAGACCACCCAGAAGGGACAGAAGAACA
GCCGCGAGAGAATGAAGCGGATCGAAGAGGGCATCAAAGAGCTGGGCAGCCAGATCCTGAAAGAACACCC
CGTGGAAAACACCCAGCTGCAGAACGAGAAGCTGTACCTGTACTACCTGCAGAATGGGCGGGATATGTAC
GTGGACCAGGAACTGGACATCAACCGGCTGTCCGACTACGATGTGGACCATATCGTGCCTCAGAGCTTTC
TGAAGGACGACTCCATCGATAACAAAGTGCTGACTCGGAGCGACAAGAACCGGGGCAAGAGCGACAACGT
GCCCTCCGAAGAGGTCGTGAAGAAGATGAAGAACTACTGGCGCCAGCTGCTGAATGCCAAGCTGATTACC
CAGAGGAAGTTCGACAATCTGACCAAGGCCGAGAGAGGCGGCCTGAGCGAACTGGATAAGGCCGGCTTCA
TCAAGAGACAGCTGGTGGAAACCCGGCAGATCACAAAGCACGTGGCACAGATCCTGGACTCCCGGATGAA
CACTAAGTACGACGAGAACGACAAACTGATCCGGGAAGTGAAAGTGATCACCCTGAAGTCCAAGCTGGTG
TCCGATTTCCGGAAGGATTTCCAGTTTTACAAAGTGCGCGAGATCAACAACTACCACCACGCCCACGACG
CCTACCTGAACGCCGTCGTGGGAACCGCCCTGATCAAAAAGTACCCTAAGCTGGAAAGCGAGTTCGTGTA
CGGCGACTACAAGGTGTACGACGTGCGGAAGATGATCGCCAAGAGCGAGCAGGAAATCGGCAAGGCTACC
GCCAAGTACTTCTTCTACAGCAACATCATGAACTTTTTCAAGACCGAGATTACCCTGGCCAACGGCGAGA
TCCGGAAGCGGCCTCTGATCGAGACAAACGGCGAAACAGGCGAGATCGTGTGGGATAAGGGCCGGGACTT
TGCCACCGTGCGGAAAGTGCTGTCTATGCCCCAAGTGAATATCGTGAAAAAGACCGAGGTGCAGACAGGC
GGCTTCAGCAAAGAGTCTATCCTGCCCAAGAGGAACAGCGACAAGCTGATCGCCAGAAAGAAGGACTGGG
ACCCTAAGAAGTACGGCGGCTTCGACAGCCCCACCGTGGCCTATTCTGTGCTGGTGGTGGCCAAAGTGGA
AAAGGGCAAGTCCAAGAAACTGAAGAGTGTGAAAGAGCTGCTGGGGATCACCATCATGGAAAGAAGCAGC
TTCGAGAAGAATCCCATCGACTTTCTGGAAGCCAAGGGCTACAAAGAAGTGAAAAAGGACCTGATCATCA
AGCTGCCTAAGTACTCCCTGTTCGAGCTGGAAAACGGCCGGAAGAGAATGCTGGCCTCTGCCGGCGAACT
GCAGAAGGGAAACGAACTGGCCCTGCCCTCCAAATATGTGAACTTCCTGTACCTGGCCAGCCACTATGAG
AAGCTGAAGGGCTCCCCCGAGGATAATGAGCAGAAACAGCTGTTTGTGGAACAGCACAAACACTACCTGG
ACGAGATCATCGAGCAGATCAGCGAGTTCTCCAAGAGAGTGATCCTGGCCGACGCTAATCTGGACAAGGT
GCTGAGCGCCTACAACAAGCACAGAGACAAGCCTATCAGAGAGCAGGCCGAGAATATCATCCACCTGTTT
ACCCTGACCAATCTGGGAGCCCCTGCCGCCTTCAAGTACTTTGACACCACCATCGACCGGAAGAGGTACA
CCAGCACCAAAGAGGTGCTGGACGCCACCCTGATCCACCAGAGCATCACCGGCCTGTACGAGACACGGAT
CGACCTGTCTCAGCTGGGAGGCGACGCCTATCCCTATGACGTGCCCGATTATGCCAGCCTGGGCAGCGGC
TCCCCCAAGAAAAAACGCAAGGTGGAAGATCCTAAGAAAAAGCGGAAAGTGGACGGCATTGGTAGTGGGA
GCAACGGCAGCAGCGGATCCAGCGAGCTGATTAAGGAGAACATGCACATGAAGCTGTACATGGAGGGCAC
CGTGGACAACCATCACTTCAAGTGCACATCCGAGGGCGAAGGCAAGCCCTACGAGGGCACCCAGACCATG
AGAATCAAGGTGGTCGAGGGCGGCCCTCTCCCCTTCGCCTTCGACATCCTGGCTACTAGCTTCCTCTACG
GCAGCAAGACCTTCATCAACCACACCCAGGGCATCCCCGACTTCTTCAAGCAGTCCTTCCCTGAGGGCTT
CACATGGGAGAGAGTCACCACATACGAAGACGGGGGCGTGCTGACCGCTACCCAGGACACCAGCCTCCAG
GACGGCTGCCTCATCTACAACGTCAAGATCAGAGGGGTGAACTTCACATCCAACGGCCCTGTGATGCAGA
AGAAAACACTCGGCTGGGAGGCCTTCACCGAGACGCTGTACCCCGCTGACGGCGGCCTGGAAGGCAGAAA
CGACATGGCCCTGAAGCTCGTGGGCGGGAGCCATCTGATCGCAAACATCAAGACCACATATAGATCCAAG
AAACCCGCTAAGAACCTCAAGATGCCTGGCGTCTACTATGTGGACTACAGACTGGAAAGAATCAAGGAGG
CCAACAACGAGACCTACGTCGAGCAGCACGAGGTGGCAGTGGCCAGATACTGCGACCTCCCTAGCAAACT
GGGGCACAAGCTTAATTAGTAACTAGCTTGACTGACTGAGATACAGCGTACCTTCAGCTCACAGACATGA
TAAGATACATTGATGAGTTTGGACAAACCACAACTAGAATGCAGTGAAAAAAATGCTTTATTTGTGAAAT
TTGTGATGCTATTGCTTTATTTGTAACCATTATAAGCTGCAATAAACAAGTTAACAACAACAATTGCATT
CATTTTATGTTTCAGGTTCAGGGGGAGGTGTGGGAGGTTTTTTAAAGCAAGTAAAACCTCTACAAATGTG
GTATTGGCCCATCTCTATCGGTATCGTAGCATAACCCCTTGGGGCCTCTAAACGGGTCTTGAGGGGTTTT
TTGTGCCCCTCGGGCCGGATTGCTATCTACCGGCATTGGCGCAGAAAAAAATGCCTGATGCGACGCTGCG
CGTCTTATACTCCCACATATGCCAGATTCAGCAACGGATACGGCTTCCCCAACTTGCCCACTTCCATACG
TGTCCTCCTTACCAGAAATTTATCCTTAAGGTCGTCAGCTATCCTGCAGGCGATCTCTCGATTTCGATCA
AGACATTCCTTTAATGGTCTTTTCTGGACACCACTAGGGGTCAGAAGTAGTTCATCAAACTTTCTTCCCT
CCCTAATCTCATTGGTTACCTTGGGCTATCGAAACTTAATTAACCAGTCAAGTCAGCTACTTGGCGAGAT
CGACTTGTCTGGGTTTCGACTACGCTCAGAATTGCGTCAGTCAAGTTCGATCTGGTCCTTGCTATTGCAC
CCGTTCTCCGATTACGAGTTTCATTTAAATCATGTGAGCAAAAGGCCAGCAAAAGGCCAGGAACCGTAAA
AAGGCCGCGTTGCTGGCGTTTTTCCATAGGCTCCGCCCCCCTGACGAGCATCACAAAAATCGACGCTCAA
GTCAGAGGTGGCGAAACCCGACAGGACTATAAAGATACCAGGCGTTTCCCCCTGGAAGCTCCCTCGTGCG
CTCTCCTGTTCCGACCCTGCCGCTTACCGGATACCTGTCCGCCTTTCTCCCTTCGGGAAGCGTGGCGCTT
TCTCATAGCTCACGCTGTAGGTATCTCAGTTCGGTGTAGGTCGTTCGCTCCAAGCTGGGCTGTGTGCACG
AACCCCCCGTTCAGCCCGACCGCTGCGCCTTATCCGGTAACTATCGTCTTGAGTCCAACCCGGTAAGACA
CGACTTATCGCCACTGGCAGCAGCCACTGGTAACAGGATTAGCAGAGCGAGGTATGTAGGCGGTGCTACA
GAGTTCTTGAAGTGGTGGCCTAACTACGGCTACACTAGAAGAACAGTATTTGGTATCTGCGCTCTGCTGA
AGCCAGTTACCTTCGGAAAAAGAGTTGGTAGCTCTTGATCCGGCAAACAAACCACCGCTGGTAGCGGTGG
TTTTTTTGTTTGCAAGCAGCAGATTACGCGCAGAAAAAAAGGATCTCAA
