>Addgene plasmid #249146 | pSA096 PSMD4_IVS6-Cas9-BFP | depositor partial sequence | sequence record 491824 | PSMD4 IVS6 intron
GTGAGCAAATGTTGACCCCAGGTAGAGTCCAAAGGTCCCTCTTTGTTCTCTTCTGGCACACACATCACAG
AGCTTCTATCAGGCTGGATAGTCCTAGACACTACCAATCACTCATTTTCCAAGACCTCCTTTTGCCGCCT
CTTCCCTATAATGCTGTCTGATCTCTAGGGGCACCAGTGTCAGATGCTTTCTTGTTCACTTCTGATGAAA
ACCGAGGCTTCTCCCAAGTCCTTACTTTTTAATCCCGTACCACTGCTTATCCCTCCAGCTTCTTCTCTGT
GTGATAAACCAGAAGCTGCCCCTTTATGTTCCTTTCCCACACCCCAACTGACTTTCCCAGCTCCCTGTAG
GAGTGAGGGCAGGGGAGCCCTGATTATGCCCTGCCCTTCACCAG
